>Addgene plasmid #156781 | pD649-HAsp-SIGLEC14-Fc(DAPA)-AviTag-6xHis | addgene full sequence | sequence record 393559 | Addgene NGS Result
TTTCAATATTATTGAAGCATTTATCAGGGTTATTGTCTCATGAGCGGATACATATTTGAATGTATTTAGA
AAAATAAACAAATAGGGGTCAGTGTTACAACCAATTAACCAATTCTGAACATTATCGCGAGCCCATTTAT
ACCTGAATATGGCTCATAACACCCCTTGCTCATGACCAAAATCCCTTAACGTGAGTTACGCGCGCGTCGT
TCCACTGAGCGTCAGACCCCGTAGAAAAGATCAAAGGATCTTCTTGAGATCCTTTTTTTCTGCGCGTAAT
CTGCTGCTTGCAAACAAAAAAACCACCGCTACCAGCGGTGGTTTGTTTGCCGGATCAAGAGCTACCAACT
CTTTTTCCGAAGGTAACTGGCTTCAGCAGAGCGCAGATACCAAATACTGTTCTTCTAGTGTAGCCGTAGT
TAGCCCACCACTTCAAGAACTCTGTAGCACCGCCTACATACCTCGCTCTGCTAATCCTGTTACCAGTGGC
TGCTGCCAGTGGCGATAAGTCGTGTCTTACCGGGTTGGACTCAAGACGATAGTTACCGGATAAGGCGCAG
CGGTCGGGCTGAACGGGGGGTTCGTGCACACAGCCCAGCTTGGAGCGAACGACCTACACCGAACTGAGAT
ACCTACAGCGTGAGCTATGAGAAAGCGCCACGCTTCCCGAAGGGAGAAAGGCGGACAGGTATCCGGTAAG
CGGCAGGGTCGGAACAGGAGAGCGCACGAGGGAGCTTCCAGGGGGAAACGCCTGGTATCTTTATAGTCCT
GTCGGGTTTCGCCACCTCTGACTTGAGCGTCGATTTTTGTGATGCTCGTCAGGGGGGCGGAGCCTATGGA
AAAACGCCAGCAACGCGGCCTTTTTACGGTTCCTGGCCTTTTGCTGGCCTTTTGCTCACATGTTCTTTCC
TGCGTTATCCCCTGATTCTGTGGATAACCGTATTACCGCCTTTGAGTGAGCTGATACCGCTCGCCGCAGC
CGAACGACCGAGCGCAGCGAGTCAGTGAGCGAGGAAGCGGAAGGCGAGAGTAGGGAACTGCCAGGCATCA
AACTAAGCAGAAGGCCCCTGACGGATGGCCTTTTTGCGTTTCTACAAACTCTTTCTGTGTTGTAAAACGA
CGGCCAGTCTTAAGCTCGGGCCCCCTGGGCGGTTCTGATAACGAGTAATCGTTAATCCGCAAATAACGTA
AAAACCCGCTTCGGCGGGTTTTTTTATGGGGGGAGTTTAGGGAAAGAGCATTTGTCAGAATATTTAAGGG
CGCCTGTCACTTTGCTTGATATATGAGAATTATTTAACCTTATAAATGAGAAAAAAGCAACGCACTTTAA
ATAAGATACGTTGCTTTTTCGATTGATGAACACCTATAATTAAACTATTCATCTATTATTTATGATTTTT
TGTATATACAATATTTCTAGTTTGTTAAAGAGAATTAAGAAAATAAATCTCGAAAATAATAAAGGGAAAA
TCAGTTTTTGATATCAAAATTATACATGTCAACGATAATACAAAATATAATACAAACTATAAGATGTTAT
CAGTATTTATTATCATTTAGAATAAATTTTGTGTCGCCCTTAATTGTGAGCGGATAACAATTACGAGCTT
CATGCACAGTGGCGTTGACTCAATATTGGCCATTAGCCATATTATTCATTGGTTATATAGCATAAATCAA
TATTGGCTATTGGCCATTGCATACGTTGTATCTATATCATAATATGTACATTTATATTGGCTCATGTCCA
ATATGACCGCCATGTTGGCATTGATTATTGACTAGTTATTAATAGTAATCAATTACGGGGTCATTAGTTC
ATAGCCCATATATGGAGTTCCGCGTTACATAACTTACGGTAAATGGCCCGCCTGGCTGACCGCCCAACGA
CCCCCGCCCATTGACGTCAATAATGACGTATGTTCCCATAGTAACGCCAATAGGGACTTTCCATTGACGT
CAATGGGTGGAGTATTTACGGTAAACTGCCCACTTGGCAGTACATCAAGTGTATCATATGCCAAGTACGC
CCCCTATTGACGTCAATGACGGTAAATGGCCCGCCTGGCATTATGCCCAGTACATGACCTTATGGGACTT
TCCTACTTGGCAGTACATCTACGTATTAGTCATCGCTATTACCATGGTGATGCGGTTTTGGCAGTACATC
AATGGGCGTGGATAGCGGTTTGACTCACGGGGATTTCCAAGTCTCCACCCCATTGACGTCAATGGGAGTT
TGTTTTGGCACCAAAATCAACGGGACTTTCCAAAATGTCGTAACAACTCCGCCCCATTGACGCAAATGGG
CGGTAGGCGTGTACGGTGGGAGGTCTATATAAGCAGAGCTCGTTTAGTGAACCGTCAGATCGCCTGGAGA
CGCCATCCACGCTGTTTTGACCTCCATAGAAGACACCGGGACCGATCCAGCCTCCGCGGCCGGGAACGGT
GCATTGGAACGCGGATTCCCCGTGCCAAGAGTGACGTAAGTACCGCCTATAGAGTCTATAGGCCCACCCC
CTTGGCTTCGTTAGAACGCGGCTACAATTAATACATAACCTTATGTATCATACACATACGATTTAGGTGA
CACTATAGAATAACATCCACTTTGCCTTTCTCTCCACAGGTGTCCACTCCCAGGTCCAACTGCACCTCGG
TTCTATCGAAAACGCGCCTGCTAGCGCCACCATGAAGACCATCATTGCCCTGAGCTACATCTTCTGCCTG
GTGTTCGCTGCGGCCGCCGAGAAACCTGTGTATGAGCTGCAGGTCCAGAAAAGCGTGACCGTGCAAGAGG
GACTGTGCGTGCTGGTGCCTTGCAGCTTTAGCTACCCTTGGCGGAGCTGGTACAGCAGCCCTCCTCTGTA
CGTGTACTGGTTCAGAGATGGCGAGATCCCCTACTATGCCGAGGTGGTGGCCACAAACAACCCCGACAGA
AGAGTGAAGCCCGAGACACAGGGCAGATTCAGACTGCTGGGCGACGTGCAGAAGAAGAACTGTAGCCTGT
CTATCGGCGACGCCCGGATGGAAGATACCGGCAGCTACTTCTTCAGAGTGGAACGCGGCAGGGACGTGAA
GTACAGCTACCAGCAGAACAAGCTGAACCTGGAAGTGACAGCCCTGATCGAGAAGCCCGACATCCACTTT
CTGGAACCCCTGGAAAGCGGCAGACCTACCAGACTGTCTTGTAGCCTGCCTGGCTCTTGTGAAGCCGGAC
CTCCTCTGACATTCAGCTGGACCGGAAATGCCCTGTCTCCTCTGGACCCTGAGACAACCAGAAGCAGCGA
GCTGACCCTGACACCTAGACCTGAGGATCACGGCACCAACCTGACCTGCCAAGTGAAAAGACAGGGCGCC
CAAGTGACCACCGAGAGAACAGTGCAGCTGAACGTGTCCTACGCTCCCCAGAACCTGGCCATCAGCATCT
TTTTCAGAAACGGCACCGGCACTGCCCTGAGAATCCTGTCTAATGGCATGAGCGTGCCCATCCAAGAGGG
CCAGTCTCTGTTTCTGGCCTGTACCGTGGATAGCAACCCTCCTGCCAGCCTGAGCTGGTTTAGAGAGGGC
AAAGCCCTGAATCCTAGCCAGACCAGCATGAGCGGAACCCTGGAACTGCCTAACATCGGAGCCAGAGAAG
GCGGCGAGTTCACCTGTAGAGTTCAGCACCCTCTGGGCAGCCAGCACCTGAGCTTTATCCTGAGCGTGCA
GAGAAGCAGCAGCAGCTGCATCTGTGTGACCGAGAAACAGCAAGGCAGCTGGCCCCTGGTTCTTGGCGCG
CCGGGCGGCGACAAGACCCACACCTGCCCCCCCTGCCCAGCTCCAGAACTGCTGGGAGGGCCTTCCGTGT
TCCTGTTCCCCCCCAAGCCCAAGGACACCCTGATGATCAGCAGGACCCCCGAGGTGACCTGCGTGGTGGT
GGCCGTGTCCCACGAGGACCCAGAGGTGAAGTTCAACTGGTACGTGGACGGCGTGGAGGTGCACAACGCC
AAGACCAAGCCCAGAGAGGAGCAGTACAACAGCACCTACAGGGTGGTGTCCGTGCTGACCGTGCTGCACC
AGGACTGGCTGAACGGCAAAGAATACAAGTGCAAAGTCTCCAACAAGGCCCTGGCTGCCCCAATCGAAAA
GACAATCAGCAAGGCCAAGGGCCAGCCACGGGAGCCCCAGGTGTACACCCTGCCCCCCAGCCGGGAGGAG
ATGACCAAGAACCAGGTGTCCCTGACCTGTCTGGTGAAGGGCTTCTACCCCAGCGATATCGCCGTGGAGT
GGGAGAGCAACGGCCAGCCCGAGAACAACTACAAGACCACCCCCCCAGTGCTGGACAGCGACGGCAGCTT
CTTCCTGTACAGCAAGCTGACCGTGGACAAGTCCAGGTGGCAGCAGGGCAACGTGTTCAGCTGCAGCGTG
ATGCACGAGGCCCTGCACAACCACTACACCCAGAAGTCCCTGAGCCTGAGCCCCGGCGGCAGCGGTCTTA
ATGATATTTTCGAGGCTCAGAAGATTGAGTGGCATGAACACCACCACCATCACCACTAAGGCCGGCCTGT
AGTCACTGGCACAACGCGTTACCCGGTAAGCCAATCGGGTATACACGGTCGTCATACTGCAGACAGGGTT
CTTCTACTTTGCAAGATAGTCTTGAGTAGTAAAATAAATAGATAGAGAAAATCAGCCTCGACTGTGCCTT
CTAGTTGCCAGCCATCTGTTGTTTGCCCCTCCCCCGTGCCTTCCTTGACCCTGGAAGGTGCCACTCCCAC
TGTCCTTTCCTAATAAAATGAGGAAATTGCATCACAACACTCAACCCTATCTCGGTCTATTCTTTTGATT
TATAAGGGATTTTGCCGATTTCGGCCTATTGGTTAAAAAATGAGCTGATTTAACAAAAATTTAACGCGAA
TTAATTCTGTGGAATGTGTGTCAGTTAGGGTGTGGAAAGTCCCCAGGCTCCCCAGCAGGCAGAAGTATGC
AAAGCATGCATCTCAATTAGTCAGCAACCAGGTGTGGAAAGTCCCCAGGCTCCCCAGCAGGCAGAAGTAT
GCAAAGCATGCATCTCAATTAGTCAGCAACCATAGTCCCGCCCCTAACTCCGCCCATCCCGCCCCTAACT
CCGCCCAGTTCCGCCCATTCTCCGCCCCATGGCTGACTAATTTTTTTTATTTATGCAGAGGCCGAGGCCG
CCTCTGCCTCTGAGCTATTCCAGAAGTAGTGAGGAGGCTTTTTTGGAGGCCTAGGCTTTTGCAAAAAGCT
CCCGGGAGCTTGTATATCCATTTTCGGATCTGATCAGCACGTGTTGACAATTAATCATCGGCATAGTATA
TCGGCATAGTATAATACGACAAGGTGAGGAACTAAACCATGACCGAGTACAAGCCCACGGTGCGCCTCGC
CACCCGCGACGACGTCCCCAGGGCCGTACGCACCCTCGCCGCCGCGTTCGCCGACTACCCCGCCACGCGC
CACACCGTCGATCCGGACCGCCACATCGAGCGGGTCACCGAGCTGCAAGAACTCTTCCTCACGCGCGTCG
GGCTCGACATCGGCAAGGTGTGGGTCGCGGACGACGGCGCCGCGGTGGCGGTCTGGACCACGCCGGAGAG
CGTCGAAGCGGGGGCGGTGTTCGCCGAGATCGGCCCGCGCATGGCCGAGTTGAGCGGTTCCCGGCTGGCC
GCGCAGCAACAGATGGAAGGCCTCCTGGCGCCGCACCGGCCCAAGGAGCCCGCGTGGTTCCTGGCCACCG
TCGGCGTCTCGCCCGACCACCAGGGCAAGGGTCTGGGCAGCGCCGTCGTGCTCCCCGGAGTGGAGGCGGC
CGAGCGCGCCGGGGTGCCCGCCTTCCTGGAGACATCCGCGCCCCGCAACCTCCCCTTCTACGAGCGGCTC
GGCTTCACCGTCACCGCCGACGTCGAGGTGCCCGAAGGACCGCGCACCTGGTGCATGACCCGCAAGCCCG
GTGCCTGACACGTGCTACGAGATTTCGATTCCACCGCCGCCTTCTATGAAAGGTTGGGCTTCGGAATCGT
TTTCCGGGACGCCGGCTGGATGATCCTCCAGCGCGGGGATCTCATGCTGGAGTTCTTCGCCCACCCCAAC
TTGTTTATTGCAGCTTATAATGGTTACAAATAAAGCAATAGCATCACAAATTTCACAAATAAAGCATTTT
TTTCACTGCATTCTAGTTGTGGTTTGTCCAAACTCATCAATGTATCTTATCATGTCTGTATACCGTCGAC
CTCTAGCTAGAGCTTGGCGTAATCATGGTCATTACCAATGCTTAATCAGTGAGGCACCTATCTCAGCGAT
CTGTCTATTTCGTTCATCCATAGTTGCCTGACTCCCCGTCGTGTAGATAACTACGATACGGGAGGGCTTA
CCATCTGGCCCCAGCGCTGCGATGATACCGCGAGAACCACGCTCACCGGCTCCGGATTTATCAGCAATAA
ACCAGCCAGCCGGAAGGGCCGAGCGCAGAAGTGGTCCTGCAACTTTATCCGCCTCCATCCAGTCTATTAA
TTGTTGCCGGGAAGCTAGAGTAAGTAGTTCGCCAGTTAATAGTTTGCGCAACGTTGTTGCCATCGCTACA
GGCATCGTGGTGTCACGCTCGTCGTTTGGTATGGCTTCATTCAGCTCCGGTTCCCAACGATCAAGGCGAG
TTACATGATCCCCCATGTTGTGCAAAAAAGCGGTTAGCTCCTTCGGTCCTCCGATCGTTGTCAGAAGTAA
GTTGGCCGCAGTGTTATCACTCATGGTTATGGCAGCACTGCATAATTCTCTTACTGTCATGCCATCCGTA
AGATGCTTTTCTGTGACTGGTGAGTACTCAACCAAGTCATTCTGAGAATAGTGTATGCGGCGACCGAGTT
GCTCTTGCCCGGCGTCAATACGGGATAATACCGCGCCACATAGCAGAACTTTAAAAGTGCTCATCATTGG
AAAACGTTCTTCGGGGCGAAAACTCTCAAGGATCTTACCGCTGTTGAGATCCAGTTCGATGTAACCCACT
CGTGCACCCAACTGATCTTCAGCATCTTTTACTTTCACCAGCGTTTCTGGGTGAGCAAAAACAGGAAGGC
AAAATGCCGCAAAAAAGGGAATAAGGGCGACACGGAAATGTTGAATACTCATATTCTTCCTT
Features (pLannotate 1.2.2; 21 found; start..end, strand, type, name):
    119..143     -  CDS            KanR (fragment): aminoglycoside phosphotransferase; aph(3')-Ia; confers resistance to kanamycin
    254..842     +  rep_origin     ori: high-copy-number ColE1/pMB1/pBR322/pUC origin of replication
   1067..1084    +  terminator     rrnB T2 terminator (fragment): transcription terminator T2 from the E. coli rrnB gene
   1109..1128    -  CDS            lacZα (fragment): LacZα fragment of β-galactosidase; lacZ fragment
   1584..1600    +  protein_bind   lac operator: The lac repressor binds to the lac operator to inhibit transcription in E. coli. This inhibition can be relieved by adding lactose or isopropyl-β-D-thiogalactopyranoside (IPTG). lac repressor encoded by lacI
   1843..2146    +  enhancer       CMV enhancer: human cytomegalovirus immediate early enhancer
   2147..2350    +  promoter       CMV promoter: human cytomegalovirus (CMV) immediate early promoter
   2486..2529    +  intron         CMV intron (fragment): modified intron A from human cytomegalovirus
   2581..2599    +  promoter       SP6 promoter: promoter for bacteriophage SP6 RNA polymerase
   2603..2640    +  CDS            IgH signal sequence (fragment): signal sequence from the mouse immunoglobulin heavy chain variable region
   2749..3774    +  CDS            SIGLEC14 (fragment): SIG14_HUMAN - Experimental evidence at protein level: Swiss-Prot protein existence level 1. Putative adhesion molecule. Sialic acid-binding paired receptor which may activate associated receptors. From Homo sapiens (Human).
   3790..4467    +  CDS            IGHG1 (fragment): IGHG1_HUMAN - Experimental evidence at protein level: Swiss-Prot protein existence level 1. Constant region of immunoglobulin heavy chains. Immunoglobulins, also known as antibodies, are membrane-bound or secreted glycoproteins produced by B lymphocytes. In the recognition phase of humoral immunity, the membrane-bound immunoglobulins serve as receptors which, upon binding of a specific antigen, trigger the clonal expansion and differentiation of B lymphocytes into immunoglobulins- secreting plasma cells. Secreted immunoglobulins mediate the effector phase of humoral immunity, which results in
   4682..4793    +  polyA_signal   bGH poly(A) signal: bovine growth hormone polyadenylation signal
   4794..4902    +  rep_origin     f1 ori (fragment): f1 bacteriophage origin of replication; arrow indicates direction of (+) strand synthesis
   4916..5245    +  promoter       SV40 promoter: SV40 enhancer and early promoter
   5293..5340    +  promoter       EM7 promoter: synthetic bacterial promoter&nbsp
   5359..5958    +  CDS            PuroR (fragment): puromycin N-acetyltransferase; pac from Streptomyces; confers resistance to puromycin
   5968..6093    +  CDS            ble (fragment): BLE_KLEPN - Experimental evidence at protein level: Swiss-Prot protein existence level 1. Binding protein with a strong affinity to the bleomycin family of antibiotics. Binds to CL990; an antimitotic-antibiotic compound. From Klebsiella pneumoniae.
   6088..6209    +  polyA_signal   SV40 poly(A) signal: SV40 polyadenylation signal
   6262..7122    -  CDS            AmpR: β-lactamase; bla; confers resistance to ampicillin, carbenicillin, and related antibiotics
   7125..89      -  promoter       AmpR promoter (fragment) (across the origin): bla
