[The description below was written by a language model from this plasmid's Addgene catalogue record and pLannotate feature annotations shown in this document.]
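Description:
pD649-HAsp-SIGLEC14-Fc(DAPA)-AviTag-6xHis is a mammalian expression plasmid of about 7.1 kb, built on the pD649 backbone, for producing the extracellular domain of human SIGLEC14 as a secreted Fc fusion protein. It is maintained in E. coli at high copy through a ColE1/pUC-type origin and selected with ampicillin via a full-length β-lactamase gene. The sequence annotation also shows an SV40 early promoter/EM7 promoter cassette driving a puromycin N-acetyltransferase gene followed by an SV40 poly(A) signal, which could in principle allow puromycin selection in mammalian cells, although the record does not describe this use. Short fragments annotated as KanR, lacZα, ble, rrnB T2 and f1 ori appear to be non-functional remnants of backbone construction.

The expression unit consists of the CMV immediate-early enhancer and promoter, a fragment of CMV intron A, and an SP6 promoter that also serves as a sequencing primer site. It then encodes an N-terminal signal peptide: the plasmid name indicates an HA signal peptide, whereas the automated annotation only partially matches this region to a mouse IgH signal sequence. The 1,026 bp SIGLEC14 ectodomain insert, placed between retained NotI and AscI sites, follows. It is fused in frame to a human IgG1 Fc region carrying the D265A and P329A (DAPA) mutations, which are generally used to reduce Fc effector interactions. According to the catalogue, an AviTag for site-specific biotinylation and a 6xHis tag for affinity purification lie downstream of the Fc, though the feature table does not annotate them. A bGH poly(A) signal terminates the transcript. The plasmid belongs to a collection made for mapping interactions among human immunoglobulin-superfamily cell-surface proteins. The depositor notes that some members may carry an IS4-like transposase insertion upstream of the CMV promoter; none is annotated here.
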