Addgene plasmid #156781: pD649-HAsp-SIGLEC14-Fc(DAPA)-AviTag-6xHis
Purpose: Mammalian expression of cell-surface protein extracellular domain fused to Fc(DAPA)-Avi-6xHis. Protein is secreted from cells.
Depositing lab: Chris Garcia. Depositing organization: Stanford University. Publication: A Human IgSF Cell-Surface Interactome Reveals a Complex Network of Protein-Protein Interactions. Wojtowicz WM, Vielmetter J, Fernandes RA, Siepe DH, Eastman CL, Chisholm GB, Cox S, Klock H, Anderson PW, Rue SM, Miller JJ, Glaser SM, Bragstad ML, Vance J, Lam AW, Lesley SA, Zinn K, Garcia KC. Cell. 2020 Aug 20;182(4):1027-1043.e17. doi: 10.1016/j.cell.2020.07.025. PubMed 32822567.
Backbone
  Vector backbone: pD649
  Backbone size w/o insert (bp): 6106
  Vector type: Mammalian Expression
Growth in bacteria
  Bacterial resistance: Ampicillin, 100 μg/mL
  Growth temperature: 37°C
  Growth strain: DH5alpha
  Copy number: High Copy
Gene/Insert
  Gene/Insert name: SIGLEC14 (alt name: SIG14)
  Species: H. sapiens (human)
  Insert size (bp): 1026
  Mutation: Fc region of human IgG contains D265A and P329A mutations (DAPA)
  Entrez Gene: SIGLEC14 (a.k.a. UNQ294)
  Promoter: CMV/SP6
  Tag / fusion protein: Fc(DAPA)-AviTag-6xHis (C terminal on backbone)
  Cloning method: Restriction Enzyme; 5′ cloning site GCGGCCGC (not destroyed); 3′ cloning site GGCGCGCC (not destroyed)
  Sequencing primers: 5′ ATTTAGGTGACACTATAG; 3′ CACGTACCAGTTGAACTTCACC
Resource information
  A portion of this plasmid was derived from a plasmid made by: synthesis by ThermoFisher
Terms and licenses: Academic/Nonprofit Terms; Industry Terms: Not Available to Industry
Depositor comments: Some plasmids in this collection may have an IS4-like element ISVsa5 family transposase upstream of the CMV promoter.
How to cite: pD649-HAsp-SIGLEC14-Fc(DAPA)-AviTag-6xHis was a gift from Chris Garcia (Addgene plasmid # 156781 ; http://n2t.net/addgene:156781 ; RRID:Addgene_156781)
