>Addgene plasmid #156781 | pD649-HAsp-SIGLEC14-Fc(DAPA)-AviTag-6xHis | depositor partial sequence | sequence record 302672 | insert (extracellular domain)
GAGAAACCTGTGTATGAGCTGCAGGTCCAGAAAAGCGTGACCGTGCAAGAGGGACTGTGCGTGCTGGTGC
CTTGCAGCTTTAGCTACCCTTGGCGGAGCTGGTACAGCAGCCCTCCTCTGTACGTGTACTGGTTCAGAGA
TGGCGAGATCCCCTACTATGCCGAGGTGGTGGCCACAAACAACCCCGACAGAAGAGTGAAGCCCGAGACA
CAGGGCAGATTCAGACTGCTGGGCGACGTGCAGAAGAAGAACTGTAGCCTGTCTATCGGCGACGCCCGGA
TGGAAGATACCGGCAGCTACTTCTTCAGAGTGGAACGCGGCAGGGACGTGAAGTACAGCTACCAGCAGAA
CAAGCTGAACCTGGAAGTGACAGCCCTGATCGAGAAGCCCGACATCCACTTTCTGGAACCCCTGGAAAGC
GGCAGACCTACCAGACTGTCTTGTAGCCTGCCTGGCTCTTGTGAAGCCGGACCTCCTCTGACATTCAGCT
GGACCGGAAATGCCCTGTCTCCTCTGGACCCTGAGACAACCAGAAGCAGCGAGCTGACCCTGACACCTAG
ACCTGAGGATCACGGCACCAACCTGACCTGCCAAGTGAAAAGACAGGGCGCCCAAGTGACCACCGAGAGA
ACAGTGCAGCTGAACGTGTCCTACGCTCCCCAGAACCTGGCCATCAGCATCTTTTTCAGAAACGGCACCG
GCACTGCCCTGAGAATCCTGTCTAATGGCATGAGCGTGCCCATCCAAGAGGGCCAGTCTCTGTTTCTGGC
CTGTACCGTGGATAGCAACCCTCCTGCCAGCCTGAGCTGGTTTAGAGAGGGCAAAGCCCTGAATCCTAGC
CAGACCAGCATGAGCGGAACCCTGGAACTGCCTAACATCGGAGCCAGAGAAGGCGGCGAGTTCACCTGTA
GAGTTCAGCACCCTCTGGGCAGCCAGCACCTGAGCTTTATCCTGAGCGTGCAGAGAAGCAGCAGCAGCTG
CATCTGTGTGACCGAGAAACAGCAAGGCAGCTGGCCCCTGGTTCTT
